>Addgene plasmid #116110 | pHAGE-ALK-R1209Q | addgene full sequence | sequence record 250462 | Addgene NGS Result
AGCGGCCCTGCAGATATCAACAAGTTTGTACAAAAAAGCAGGCACCATGGGAGCCATCGGGCTCCTGTGG
CTCCTGCCGCTGCTGCTTTCCACGGCAGCTGTGGGCTCCGGGATGGGGACCGGCCAGCGCGCGGGCTCCC
CAGCTGCGGGGCCGCCGCTGCAGCCCCGGGAGCCACTCAGCTACTCGCGCCTGCAGAGGAAGAGTCTGGC
AGTTGACTTCGTGGTGCCCTCGCTCTTCCGTGTCTACGCCCGGGACCTACTGCTGCCACCATCCTCCTCG
GAGCTGAAGGCTGGCAGGCCCGAGGCCCGCGGCTCGCTAGCTCTGGACTGCGCCCCGCTGCTCAGGTTGC
TGGGGCCGGCGCCGGGGGTCTCCTGGACCGCCGGTTCACCAGCCCCGGCAGAGGCCCGGACGCTGTCCAG
GGTGCTGAAGGGCGGCTCCGTGCGCAAGCTCCGGCGTGCCAAGCAGTTGGTGCTGGAGCTGGGCGAGGAG
GCGATCTTGGAGGGTTGCGTCGGGCCCCCCGGGGAGGCGGCTGTGGGGCTGCTCCAGTTCAATCTCAGCG
AGCTGTTCAGTTGGTGGATTCGCCAAGGCGAAGGGCGACTGAGGATCCGCCTGATGCCCGAGAAGAAGGC
GTCGGAAGTGGGCAGAGAGGGAAGGCTGTCCGCGGCAATTCGCGCCTCCCAGCCCCGCCTTCTCTTCCAG
ATCTTCGGGACTGGTCATAGCTCCTTGGAATCACCAACAAACATGCCTTCTCCTTCTCCTGATTATTTTA
CATGGAATCTCACCTGGATAATGAAAGACTCCTTCCCTTTCCTGTCTCATCGCAGCCGATATGGTCTGGA
GTGCAGCTTTGACTTCCCCTGTGAGCTGGAGTATTCCCCTCCACTGCATGACCTCAGGAACCAGAGCTGG
TCCTGGCGCCGCATCCCCTCCGAGGAGGCCTCCCAGATGGACTTGCTGGATGGGCCTGGGGCAGAGCGTT
CTAAGGAGATGCCCAGAGGCTCCTTTCTCCTTCTCAACACCTCAGCTGACTCCAAGCACACCATCCTGAG
TCCGTGGATGAGGAGCAGCAGTGAGCACTGCACACTGGCCGTCTCGGTGCACAGGCACCTGCAGCCCTCT
GGAAGGTACATTGCCCAGCTGCTGCCCCACAACGAGGCTGCAAGAGAGATCCTCCTGATGCCCACTCCAG
GGAAGCATGGTTGGACAGTGCTCCAGGGAAGAATCGGGCGTCCAGACAACCCATTTCGAGTGGCCCTGGA
ATACATCTCCAGTGGAAACCGCAGCTTGTCTGCAGTGGACTTCTTTGCCCTGAAGAACTGCAGTGAAGGA
ACATCCCCAGGCTCCAAGATGGCCCTGCAGAGCTCCTTCACTTGTTGGAATGGGACAGTCCTCCAGCTTG
GGCAGGCCTGTGACTTCCACCAGGACTGTGCCCAGGGAGAAGATGAGAGCCAGATGTGCCGGAAACTGCC
TGTGGGTTTTTACTGCAACTTTGAAGATGGCTTCTGTGGCTGGACCCAAGGCACACTGTCACCCCACACT
CCTCAATGGCAGGTCAGGACCCTAAAGGATGCCCGGTTCCAGGACCACCAAGACCATGCTCTATTGCTCA
GTACCACTGATGTCCCCGCTTCTGAAAGTGCTACAGTGACCAGTGCTACGTTTCCTGCACCGATCAAGAG
CTCTCCATGTGAGCTCCGAATGTCCTGGCTCATTCGTGGAGTCTTGAGGGGAAACGTGTCCTTGGTGCTA
GTGGAGAACAAAACCGGGAAGGAGCAAGGCAGGATGGTCTGGCATGTCGCCGCCTATGAAGGCTTGAGCC
TGTGGCAGTGGATGGTGTTGCCTCTCCTCGATGTGTCTGACAGGTTCTGGCTGCAGATGGTCGCATGGTG
GGGACAAGGATCCAGAGCCATCGTGGCTTTTGACAATATCTCCATCAGCCTGGACTGCTACCTCACCATT
AGCGGAGAGGACAAGATCCTGCAGAATACAGCACCCAAATCAAGAAACCTGTTTGAGAGAAACCCAAACA
AGGAGCTGAAACCCGGGGAAAATTCACCAAGACAGACCCCCATCTTTGACCCTACAGTTCATTGGCTGTT
CACCACATGTGGGGCCAGCGGGCCCCATGGCCCCACCCAGGCACAGTGCAACAACGCCTACCAGAACTCC
AACCTGAGCGTGGAGGTGGGGAGCGAGGGCCCCCTGAAAGGCATCCAGATCTGGAAGGTGCCAGCCACCG
ACACCTACAGCATCTCGGGCTACGGAGCTGCTGGCGGGAAAGGCGGGAAGAACACCATGATGCGGTCCCA
CGGCGTGTCTGTGCTGGGCATCTTCAACCTGGAGAAGGATGACATGCTGTACATCCTGGTTGGGCAGCAG
GGAGAGGACGCCTGCCCCAGTACAAACCAGTTAATCCAGAAAGTCTGCATTGGAGAGAACAATGTGATAG
AAGAAGAAATCCGTGTGAACAGAAGCGTGCATGAGTGGGCAGGAGGCGGAGGAGGAGGGGGTGGAGCCAC
CTACGTATTTAAGATGAAGGATGGAGTGCCGGTGCCCCTGATCATTGCAGCCGGAGGTGGTGGCAGGGCC
TACGGGGCCAAGACAGACACGTTCCACCCAGAGAGACTGGAGAATAACTCCTCGGTTCTAGGGCTAAACG
GCAATTCCGGAGCCGCAGGTGGTGGAGGTGGCTGGAATGATAACACTTCCTTGCTCTGGGCCGGAAAATC
TTTGCAGGAGGGTGCCACCGGAGGACATTCCTGCCCCCAGGCCATGAAGAAGTGGGGGTGGGAGACAAGA
GGGGGTTTCGGAGGGGGTGGAGGGGGGTGCTCCTCAGGTGGAGGAGGCGGAGGATATATAGGCGGCAATG
CAGCCTCAAACAATGACCCCGAAATGGATGGGGAAGATGGGGTTTCCTTCATCAGTCCACTGGGCATCCT
GTACACCCCAGCTTTAAAAGTGATGGAAGGCCACGGGGAAGTGAATATTAAGCATTATCTAAACTGCAGT
CACTGTGAGGTAGACGAATGTCACATGGACCCTGAAAGCCACAAGGTCATCTGCTTCTGTGACCACGGGA
CGGTGCTGGCTGAGGATGGCGTCTCCTGCATTGTGTCACCCACCCCGGAGCCACACCTGCCACTCTCGCT
GATCCTCTCTGTGGTGACCTCTGCCCTCGTGGCCGCCCTGGTCCTGGCTTTCTCCGGCATCATGATTGTG
TACCGCCGGAAGCACCAGGAGCTGCAAGCCATGCAGATGGAGCTGCAGAGCCCTGAGTACAAGCTGAGCA
AGCTCCGCACCTCGACCATCATGACCGACTACAACCCCAACTACTGCTTTGCTGGCAAGACCTCCTCCAT
CAGTGACCTGAAGGAGGTGCCGCGGAAAAACATCACCCTCATTCGGGGTCTGGGCCATGGCGCCTTTGGG
GAGGTGTATGAAGGCCAGGTGTCCGGAATGCCCAACGACCCAAGCCCCCTGCAAGTGGCTGTGAAGACGC
TGCCTGAAGTGTGCTCTGAACAGGACGAACTGGATTTCCTCATGGAAGCCCTGATCATCAGCAAATTCAA
CCACCAGAACATTGTTCGCTGCATTGGGGTGAGCCTGCAATCCCTGCCCCGGTTCATCCTGCTGGAGCTC
ATGGCGGGGGGAGACCTCAAGTCCTTCCTCCAAGAGACCCGCCCTCGCCCGAGCCAGCCCTCCTCCCTGG
CCATGCTGGACCTTCTGCACGTGGCTCGGGACATTGCCTGTGGCTGTCAGTATTTGGAGGAAAACCACTT
CATCCACCGAGACATTGCTGCCAGAAACTGCCTCTTGACCTGTCCAGGCCCTGGAAGAGTGGCCAAGATT
GGAGACTTCGGGATGGCCCGAGACATCTACAGGGCGAGCTACTATAGAAAGGGAGGCTGTGCCATGCTGC
CAGTTAAGTGGATGCCCCCAGAGGCCTTCATGGAAGGAATATTCACTTCTAAAACAGACACATGGTCCTT
TGGAGTGCTGCTATGGGAAATCTTTTCTCTTGGATATATGCCATACCCCAGCAAAAGCAACCAGGAAGTT
CTGGAGTTTGTCACCAGTGGAGGCCGGATGGACCCACCCAAGAACTGCCCTGGGCCTGTATACCGGATAA
TGACTCAGTGCTGGCAACATCAGCCTGAAGACAGGCCCAACTTTGCCATCATTTTGGAGAGGATTGAATA
CTGCACCCAGGACCCGGATGTAATCAACACCGCTTTGCCGATAGAATATGGTCCACTTGTGGAAGAGGAA
GAGAAAGTGCCTGTGAGGCCCAAGGACCCTGAGGGGGTTCCTCCTCTCCTGGTCTCTCAACAGGCAAAAC
GGGAGGAGGAGCGCAGCCCAGCTGCCCCACCACCTCTGCCTACCACCTCCTCTGGCAAGGCTGCAAAGAA
ACCCACAGCTGCAGAGATCTCTGTTCGAGTCCCTAGAGGGCCGGCCGTGGAAGGGGGACACGTGAATATG
GCATTCTCTCAGTCCAACCCTCCTTCGGAGTTGCACAAGGTCCACGGATCCAGAAACAAGCCCACCAGCT
TGTGGAACCCAACGTACGGCTCCTGGTTTACAGAGAAACCCACCAAAAAGAATAATCCTATAGCAAAGAA
GGAGCCACACGACAGGGGTAACCTGGGGCTGGAGGGAAGCTGTACTGTCCCACCTAACGTTGCAACTGGG
AGACTTCCGGGGGCCTCACTGCTCCTAGAGCCCTCTTCGCTGACTGCCAATATGAAGGAGGTACCTCTGT
TCAGGCTACGTCACTTCCCTTGTGGGAATGTCAATTACGGCTACCAGCAACAGGGCTTGCCCTTAGAAGC
CGCTACTGCCCCTGGAGCTGGTCATTACGAGGATACCATTCTGAAAAGCAAGAATAGCATGAACCAGCCT
GGGCCCTAGAACCCAGCTTTCTTGTACAAAGTGGTTGATATCCAGCACAGTGGCGGCCGCTCGAGTCTAG
AGGGCCCGCGGTTCGAAGGTAAGCCTATCCCTAACCCTCTCCTCGGTCTCGATTCTACGCGTACCGGTTA
GTAATGAGATCCCTCCCCCCCCNCTAACGTTACTGGCCGAAGCCGCTTGGAATAAGGCCGGTGTGCGTTT
GTCTATATGTTATTTTCCACCATATTGCCGTCTTTTGGCAATGTGAGGGCCCGGAAACCTGGCCCTGTCT
TCTTGACGAGCATTCCTAGGGGTCTTTCCCCTCTCGCCAAAGGAATGCAAGGTCTGTTGAATGTCGTGAA
GGAAGCAGTTCCTCTGGAAGCTTCTTGAAGACAAACAACGTCTGTAGCGACCCTTTGCAGGCAGCGGAAC
CCCCCACCTGGCGACAGGTGCCTCTGCGGCCAAAAGCCACGTGTATAAGATACACCTGCAAAGGCGGCAC
AACCCCAGTGCCACGTTGTGAGTTGGATAGTTGTGGAAAGAGTCAAATGGCTCTCCTCAAGCGTATTCAA
CAAGGGGCTGAAGGATGCCCAGAAGGTACCCCATTGTATGGGATCTGATCTGGGGCCTCGGTGCACATGC
TTTACATGTGTTTAGTCGAGGTTAAAAAAACGTCTAGGCCCCCCGAACCACGGGGACGTGGTTTTCCTTT
GAAAAACACGATGATAATATGGCCACACATATGGTGAGCAAGGGCGAGGAGCTGTTCACCGGGGTGGTGC
CCATCCTGGTCGAGCTGGACGGCGACGTAAACGGCCACAAGTTCAGCGTGTCCGGCGAGGGCGAGGGCGA
TGCCACCTACGGCAAGCTGACCCTGAAGTTCATCTGCACCACCGGCAAGCTGCCCGTGCCCTGGCCCACC
CTCGTGACCACCCTGACCTACGGCGTGCAGTGCTTCAGCCGCTACCCCGACCACATGAAGCAGCACGACT
TCTTCAAGTCCGCCATGCCCGAAGGCTACGTCCAGGAGCGCACCATCTTCTTCAAGGACGACGGCAACTA
CAAGACCCGCGCCGAGGTGAAGTTCGAGGGCGACACCCTGGTGAACCGCATCGAGCTGAAGGGCATCGAC
TTCAAGGAGGACGGCAACATCCTGGGGCACAAGCTGGAGTACAACTACAACAGCCACAACGTCTATATCA
TGGCCGACAAGCAGAAGAACGGCATCAAGGTGAACTTCAAGATCCGCCACAACATCGAGGACGGCAGCGT
GCAGCTCGCCGACCACTACCAGCAGAACACCCCCATCGGCGACGGCCCCGTGCTGCTGCCCGACAACCAC
TACCTGAGCACCCAGTCCGCCCTGAGCAAAGACCCCAACGAGAAGCGCGATCACATGGTCCTGCTGGAGT
TCGTGACCGCCGCCGGGATCACTCTCGGCATGGACGAGCTGTACAAGTAAATCGATAGATCCTAATCAAC
CTCTGGATTACAAAATTTGTGAAAGATTGACTGGTATTCTTAACTATGTTGCTCCTTTTACGCTATGTGG
ATACGCTGCTTTAATGCCTTTGTATCATGCTATTGCTTCCCGTATGGCTTTCATTTTCTCCTCCTTGTAT
AAATCCTGGTTGCTGTCTCTTTATGAGGAGTTGTGGCCCGTTGTCAGGCAACGTGGCGTGGTGTGCACTG
TGTTTGCTGACGCAACCCCCACTGGTTGGGGCATTGCCACCACCTGTCAGCTCCTTTCCGGGACTTTCGC
TTTCCCCCTCCCTATTGCCACGGCGGAACTCATCGCCGCCTGCCTTGCCCGCTGCTGGACAGGGGCTCGG
CTGTTGGGCACTGACAATTCCGTGGTGTTGTCGGGGAAATCATCGTCCTTTCCTTGGCTGCTCGCCTGTG
TTGCCACCTGGATTCTGCGCGGGACGTCCTTCTGCTACGTCCCTTCGGCCCTCAATCCAGCGGACCTTCC
TTCCCGCGGCCTGCTGCCGGCTCTGCGGCCTCTTCCGCGTCTTCGCCTTCGCCCTCAGACGAGTCGGATC
TCCCTTTGGGCCGCCTCCCCGCCTGAGATCCTTTAAGACCAATGACTTACAAGGCAGCTGTAGATCTTAG
CCACTTTTTAAAAGAAAAGGGGGGACTGGAAGGGCTAATTCACTCCCAACGAAGACAAGATCTGCTTTTT
GCTTGTACTGGGTCTCTCTGGTTAGACCAGATCTGAGCCTGGGAGCTCTCTGGCTAACTAGGGAACCCAC
TGCTTAAGCCTCAATAAAGCTTGCCTTGAGTGCTTCAAGTAGTGTGTGCCCGTCTGTTGTGTGACTCTGG
TAACTAGAGATCCCTCAGACCCTTTTAGTCAGTGTGGAAAATCTCTAGCAGTAGTAGTTCATGTCATCTT
ATTATTCAGTATTTATAACTTGCAAAGAAATGAATATCAGAGAGTGAGAGGCCCGGGTTAATTAAGGAAA
GGGCTAGATCATTCTTGAAGACGAAAGGGCCTCGTGATACGCCTATTTTTATAGGTTAATGTCATGATAA
TAATGGTTTCTTAGACGTCAGGTGGCACTTTTCGGGGAAATGTGCGCGGAACCCCTATTTGTTTATTTTT
CTAAATACATTCAAATATGTATCCGCTCATGAGACAATAACCCTGATAAATGCTTCAATAATATTGAAAA
AGGAAGAGTATGAGTATTCAACATTTCCGTGTCGCCCTTATTCCCTTTTTTGCGGCATTTTGCCTTCCTG
TTTTTGCTCACCCAGAAACGCTGGTGAAAGTAAAAGATGCTGAAGATCAGTTGGGTGCACGAGTGGGTTA
CATCGAACTGGATCTCAACAGCGGTAAGATCCTTGAGAGTTTTCGCCCCGAAGAACGTTTTCCAATGATG
AGCACTTTTAAAGTTCTGCTATGTGGCGCGGTATTATCCCGTGTTGACGCCGGGCAAGAGCAACTCGGTC
GCCGCATACACTATTCTCAGAATGACTTGGTTGAGTACTCACCAGTCACAGAAAAGCATCTTACGGATGG
CATGACAGTAAGAGAATTATGCAGTGCTGCCATAACCATGAGTGATAACACTGCGGCCAACTTACTTCTG
ACAACGATCGGAGGACCGAAGGAGCTAACCGCTTTTTTGCACAACATGGGGGATCATGTAACTCGCCTTG
ATCGTTGGGAACCGGAGCTGAATGAAGCCATACCAAACGACGAGCGTGACACCACGATGCCTGTAGCAAT
GGCAACAACGTTGCGCAAACTATTAACTGGCGAACTACTTACTCTAGCTTCCCGGCAACAATTAATAGAC
TGGATGGAGGCGGATAAAGTTGCAGGACCACTTCTGCGCTCGGCCCTTCCGGCTGGCTGGTTTATTGCTG
ATAAATCTGGAGCCGGTGAGCGTGGGTCTCGCGGTATCATTGCAGCACTGGGGCCAGATGGTAAGCCCTC
CCGTATCGTAGTTATCTACACGACGGGGAGTCAGGCAACTATGGATGAACGAAATAGACAGATCGCTGAG
ATAGGTGCCTCACTGATTAAGCATTGGTAACTGTCAGACCAAGTTTACTCATATATACTTTAGATTGATT
TAAAACTTCATTTTTAATTTAAAAGGATCTAGGTGAAGATCCTTTTTGATAATCTCATGACCAAAATCCC
TTAACGTGAGTTTTCGTTCCACTGAGCGTCAGACCCCGTAGAAAAGATCAAAGGATCTTCTTGAGATCCT
TTTTTTCTGCGCGTAATCTGCTGCTTGCAAACAAAAAAACCACCGCTACCAGCGGTGGTTTGTTTGCCGG
ATCAAGAGCTACCAACTCTTTTTCCGAAGGTAACTGGCTTCAGCAGAGCGCAGATACCAAATACTGTTCT
TCTAGTGTAGCCGTAGTTAGGCCACCACTTCAAGAACTCTGTAGCACCGCCTACATACCTCGCTCTGCTA
ATCCTGTTACCAGTGGCTGCTGCCAGTGGCGATAAGTCGTGTCTTACCGGGTTGGACTCAAGACGATAGT
TACCGGATAAGGCGCAGCGGTCGGGCTGAACGGGGGGTTCGTGCACACAGCCCAGCTTGGAGCGAACGAC
CTACACCGAACTGAGATACCTACAGCGTGAGCTATGAGAAAGCGCCACGCTTCCCGAAGGGAGAAAGGCG
GACAGGTATCCGGTAAGCGGCAGGGTCGGAACAGGAGAGCGCACGAGGGAGCTTCCAGGGGGAAACGCCT
GGTATCTTTATAGTCCTGTCGGGTTTCGCCACCTCTGACTTGAGCGTCGATTTTTGTGATGCTCGTCAGG
GGGGCGGAGCCTATGGAAAAACGCCAGCAACGCGGCCTTTTTACGGTTCCTGGCCTTTTGCTGGCCTTTT
GCTCACATGTTCTTTCCTGCGTTATCCCCTGATTCTGTGGATAACCGTATTACCGCCTTTGAGTGAGCTG
ATACCGCTCGCCGCAGCCGAACGACCGAGCGCAGCGAGTCAGTGAGCGAGGAAGCGGAAGAGCGCCCAAT
ACGCAAACCGCCTCTCCCCGCGCGTTGGCCGATTCATTAATGCAGCAAGCTCATGGCTGACTAATTTTTT
TTATTTATGCAGAGGCCGAGGCCGCCTCGGCCTCTGAGCTATTCCAGAAGTAGTGAGGAGGCTTTTTTGG
AGGCCTAGGCTTTTGCAAAAAGCTCCCCGTGGCACGACAGGTTTCCCGACTGGAAAGCGGGCAGTGAGCG
CAACGCAATTAATGTGAGTTAGCTCACTCATTAGGCACCCCAGGCTTTACACTTTATGCTTCCGGCTCGT
ATGTTGTGTGGAATTGTGAGCGGATAACAATTTCACACAGGAAACAGCTATGACATGATTACGAATTTCA
CAAATAAAGCATTTTTTTCACTGCATTCTAGTTGTGGTTTGTCCAAACTCATCAATGTATCTTATCATGT
CTGGATCAACTGGATAACTCAAGCTAACCAAAATCATCCCAAACTTCCCACCCCATACCCTATTACCACT
GCCAATTACCTGTGGTTTCATTTACTCTAAACCTGTGATTCCTCTGAATTATTTTCATTTTAAAGAAATT
GTATTTGTTAAATATGTACTACAAACTTAGTAGTTGGAAGGGCTAATTCACTCCCAAAGAAGACAAGATA
TCCTTGATCTGTGGATCTACCACACACAAGGCTACTTCCCTGATTAGCAGAACTACACACCAGGGCCAGG
GGTCAGATATCCACTGACCTTTGGATGGTGCTACAAGCTAGTACCAGTTGAGCCAGATAAGGTAGAAGAG
GCCAATAAAGGAGAGAACACCAGCTTGTTACACCCTGTGAGCCTGCATGGGATGGATGACCCGGAGAGAG
AAGTGTTAGAGTGGAGGTTTGACAGCCGCCTAGCATTTCATCACGTGGCCCGAGAGCTGCATCCGGAGTA
CTTCAAGAACTGCTGATATCGAGCTTGCTACAAGGGACTTTCCGCTGGGGACTTTCCAGGGAGGCGTGGC
CTGGGCGGGACTGGGGAGTGGCGAGCCCTCAGATCCTGCATATAAGCAGCTGCTTTTTGCCTGTACTGGG
TCTCTCTGGTTAGACCAGATCTGAGCCTGGGAGCTCTCTGGCTAACTAGGGAACCCACTGCTTAAGCCTC
AATAAAGCTTGCCTTGAGTGCTTCAAGTAGTGTGTGCCCGTCTGTTGTGTGACTCTGGTAACTAGAGATC
CCTCAGACCCTTTTAGTCAGTGTGGAAAATCTCTAGCAGTGGCGCCCGAACAGGGACTTGAAAGCGAAAG
GGAAACCAGAGGAGCTCTCTCGACGCAGGACTCGGCTTGCTGAAGCGCGCACGGCAAGAGGCGAGGGGCG
GCGACTGGTGAGTACGCCAAAAATTTTGACTAGCGGAGGCTAGAAGGAGAGAGATGGGTGCGAGAGCGTC
AGTATTAAGCGGGGGAGAATTAGATCGCGATGGGAAAAAATTCGGTTAAGGCCAGGGGGAAAGAAAAAAT
ATAAATTAAAACATATAGTATGGGCAAGCAGGGAGCTAGAACGATTCGCAGTTAATCCTGGCCTGTTAGA
AACATCAGAAGGCTGTAGACAAATACTGGGACAGCTACAACCATCCCTTCAGACAGGATCAGAAGAACTT
AGATCATTATATAATACAGTAGCAACCCTCTATTGTGTGCATCAAAGGATAGAGATAAAAGACACCAAGG
AAGCTTTAGACAAGATAGAGGAAGAGCAAAACAAAAGTAAGACCACCGCACAGCAAGCGGCCGGCCGCTG
ATCTTCAGACCTGGAGGAGGAGATATGAGGGACAATTGGAGAAGTGAATTATATAAATATAAAGTAGTAA
AAATTGAACCATTAGGAGTAGCACCCACCAAGGCAAAGAGAAGAGTGGTGCAGAGAGAAAAAAGAGCAGT
GGGAATAGGAGCTTTGTTCCTTGGGTTCTTGGGAGCAGCAGGAAGCACTATGGGCGCAGCGTCAATGACG
CTGACGGTACAGGCCAGACAATTATTGTCTGGTATAGTGCAGCAGCAGAACAATTTGCTGAGGGCTATTG
AGGCGCAACAGCATCTGTTGCAACTCACAGTCTGGGGCATCAAGCAGCTCCAGGCAAGAATCCTGGCTGT
GGAAAGATACCTAAAGGATCAACAGCTCCTGGGGATTTGGGGTTGCTCTGGAAAACTCATTTGCACCACT
GCTGTGCCTTGGAATGCTAGTTGGAGTAATAAATCTCTGGAACAGATTTGGAATCACACGACCTGGATGG
AGTGGGACAGAGAAATTAACAATTACACAAGCTTAATACACTCCTTAATTGAAGAATCGCAAAACCAGCA
AGAAAAGAATGAACAAGAATTATTGGAATTAGATAAATGGGCAAGTTTGTGGAATTGGTTTAACATAACA
AATTGGCTGTGGTATATAAAATTATTCATAATGATAGTAGGAGGCTTGGTAGGTTTAAGAATAGTTTTTG
CTGTACTTTCTATAGTGAATAGAGTTAGGCAGGGATATTCACCATTATCGTTTCAGACCCACCTCCCAAC
CCCGAGGGGACCCGACAGGCCCGAAGGAATAGAAGAAGAAGGTGGAGAGAGAGACAGAGACAGATCCATT
CGATTAGTGAACGGATCTCGACGGTATCGCCGAATTCACAAATGGCAGTATTCATCCACAATTTTAAAAG
AAAAGGGGGGATTGGGGGGTACAGTGCAGGGGAAAGAATAGTAGACATAATAGCAACAGACATACAAACT
AAAGAATTACAAAAACAAATTACAAAAATTCAAAATTTTCGGGTTTATTACAGGGACAGCAGAGATCCAG
TTTGGACTAGTCGTGAGGCTCCGGTGCCCGTCAGTGGGCAGAGCGCACATCGCCCACAGTCCCCGAGAAG
TTGGGGGGAGGGGTCGGCAATTGAACCGGTGCCTAGAGAAGGTGGCGCGGGGTAAACTGGGAAAGTGATG
TCGTGTACTGGCTCCGCCTTTTTCCCGAGGGTGGGGGAGAACCGTATATAAGTGCAGTAGTCGCCGTGAA
CGTTCTTTTTCGCAACGGGTTTGCCGCCAGAACACAGGTAAGTGCCGTGTGTGGTTCCCGCGGGCCTGGC
CTCTTTACGGGTTATGGCCCTTGCGTGCCTTGAATTACTTCCACCTGGCTGCAGTACGTGATTCTTGATC
CCGAGCTTCGGGTTGGAAGTGGGTGGGAGAGTTCGAGGCCTTGCGCTTAAGGAGCCCCTTCGCCTCGTGC
TTGAGTTGAGGCCTGGCCTGGGCGCTGGGGCCGCCGCGTGCGAATCTGGTGGCACCTTCGCGCCTGTCTC
GCTGCTTTCGATAAGTCTCTAGCCATTTAAAATTTTTGATGACCTGCTGCGACGCTTTTTTTCTGGCAAG
ATAGTCTTGTAAATGCGGGCCAAGATCTGCACACTGGTATTTCGGTTTTTGGGGCCGCGGGCGGCGACGG
GGCCCGTGCGTCCCAGCGCACATGTTCGGCGAGGCGGGGCCTGCGAGCGCGGCCACCGAGAATCGGACGG
GGGTAGTCTCAAGCTGGCCGGCCTGCTCTGGTGCCTGGCCTCGCGCCGCCGTGTATCGCCCCGCCCTGGG
CGGCAAGGCTGGCCCGGTCGGCACCAGTTGCGTGAGCGGAAAGATGGCCGCTTCCCGGCCCTGCTGCAGG
GAGCTCAAAATGGAGGACGCGGCGCTCGGGAGAGCGGGCGGGTGAGTCACCCACACAAAGGAAAAGGGCC
TTTCCGTCCTCAGCCGTCGCTTCATGTGACTCCACGGAGTACCGGGCGCCGTCCAGGCACCTCGATTAGT
TCTCGAGCTTTTGGAGTACGTCGTCTTTAGGTTGGGGGGAGGGGTTTTATGCGATGGAGTTTCCCCACAC
TGAGTGGGTGGAGACTGAAGTTAGGCCAGCTTGGCACTTGATGTAATTCTCCTTGGAATTTGCCCTTTTT
GAGTTTGGATCTTGGTTCATTCTCAAGCCTCAGACAGTGGTTCAAAGTTTTTTTCTTCCATTTCAGGTGT
CGTGA
Features (pLannotate 1.2.2; 27 found; start..end, strand, type, name):
     21..41      +  protein_bind   attB1: mutant version of attB; core recombination site for the Gateway® BP reaction BP Clonase™
     47..4906    +  CDS            ALK: ALK_HUMAN - Experimental evidence at protein level: Swiss-Prot protein existence level 1. Neuronal receptor tyrosine kinase that is essentially and transiently expressed in specific regions of the central and peripheral nervous systems and plays an important role in the genesis and differentiation of the nervous system. Transduces signals from ligands at the cell surface, through specific activation of the mitogen- activated protein kinase (MAPK) pathway. Phosphorylates almost exclusively at the first tyrosine of the Y-x-x-x-Y-Y motif. Following activation by ligand, ALK induces tyrosine phosp
   4911..4935    -  protein_bind   attB2: mutant version of attB; recombination site for the Gateway® BP reaction BP Clonase™
   4988..5029    +  CDS            V5 tag: epitope tag from simian virus 5
   5155..5617    +  misc_feature   IRES: internal ribosome entry site (IRES) of the encephalomyocarditis virus (EMCV)
   5631..6350    +  CDS            EGFP: the original enhanced GFP (Yang et al., 1996) mammalian codon-optimized
   6364..6952    +  misc_feature   WPRE: woodchuck hepatitis virus posttranscriptional regulatory element
   6960..7025    +  CDS            nef (fragment): NEF_HV1Z2 - Experimental evidence at protein level: Swiss-Prot protein existence level 1. Extracellular Nef protein targets CD4(+) T-lymphocytes for apoptosis by interacting with CXCR4 surface receptors. From Human immunodeficiency virus type 1 group M subtype D (isolate Z2/CDC-Z34) (HIV-1).
   7027..7260    +  LTR            3' LTR (ΔU3): self-inactivating 3' long terminal repeat (LTR) from HIV-1
   7465..7569    +  promoter       AmpR promoter: bla
   7570..8430    +  CDS            AmpR: β-lactamase; bla; confers resistance to ampicillin, carbenicillin, and related antibiotics
   8601..9189    +  rep_origin     ori: high-copy-number ColE1/pMB1/pBR322/pUC origin of replication
   9372..9426    +  CDS            lacI (fragment): lac repressor; lacI; The lac repressor binds to the lac operator to inhibit transcription in E. coli. This inhibition can be relieved by adding lactose or isopropyl-β-D-thiogalactopyranoside (IPTG).
   9432..9525    +  rep_origin     SV40 ori (fragment): SV40 origin of replication
   9550..9587    +  CDS            lacI (fragment): lac repressor; lacI; The lac repressor binds to the lac operator to inhibit transcription in E. coli. This inhibition can be relieved by adding lactose or isopropyl-β-D-thiogalactopyranoside (IPTG).
   9600..9621    +  protein_bind   CAP binding site: CAP binding activates transcription in the presence of cAMP. E. coli catabolite activator protein
   9636..9666    +  promoter       lac promoter: promoter for the E. coli lac operon
   9670..9692    +  protein_bind   lac operator (fragment): The lac repressor binds to the lac operator to inhibit transcription in E. coli. This inhibition can be relieved by adding lactose or isopropyl-β-D-thiogalactopyranoside (IPTG). lac repressor encoded by lacI
   9724..9807    +  polyA_signal   SV40 poly(A) signal (fragment): SV40 polyadenylation signal
   9974..10303   +  CDS            nef (fragment): NEF_HV1BR - Experimental evidence at protein level: Swiss-Prot protein existence level 1. Extracellular Nef protein targets CD4(+) T-lymphocytes for apoptosis by interacting with CXCR4 surface receptors (PubMed:14990729). From Human immunodeficiency virus type 1 group M subtype B (isolate BRU/LAI) (HIV-1).
  10351..10608   +  LTR            5' LTR (truncated): truncated 5' long terminal repeat (LTR) from HIV-1
  10655..10780   +  misc_feature   HIV-1 Ψ: packaging signal of human immunodeficiency virus type 1
  10764..11102   +  CDS            HIV-1 gag (fragment): gag protein from human immunodeficiency virus 1; gag
  11277..11510   +  misc_feature   RRE: The Rev response element (RRE) of HIV-1 allows for Rev-dependent mRNA export from the nucleus to the cytoplasm.
  11887..11987   +  CDS            Rev (fragment): human immunodeficiency virus 1 (HIV-1) Rev protein; rev; enhances nuclear export of unspliced and incompletely spliced viral mRNAs
  12032..12149   +  misc_feature   cPPT/CTS: central polypurine tract and central termination sequence of HIV-1
  12197..13375   +  promoter       EF-1α promoter: strong constitutive promoter for human elongation factor EF-1α
