[The description below was written by a language model from this plasmid's Addgene catalogue record and pLannotate feature annotations shown in this document.]
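Description:
pHAGE-ALK-R1209Q is a lentiviral expression plasmid of about 13.4 kb, built on the pHAGE backbone and carrying the human ALK receptor tyrosine kinase with the R1209Q substitution. It is maintained in E. coli through a high-copy ColE1/pUC-type origin and selected with ampicillin via the β-lactamase gene. A recombination-deficient strain (Stbl3) is listed for propagation, which is usual for plasmids with repeated LTR sequences.

The viral portion runs from a truncated HIV-1 5' LTR through the Ψ packaging signal (extending into a gag fragment), the Rev response element and the cPPT/CTS, to a ΔU3 self-inactivating 3' LTR. These elements allow the transcript to be packaged, exported in a Rev-dependent manner and integrated into target cells, but packaging and envelope functions must be supplied in trans. Small nef, rev, lacI, SV40 and lac promoter fragments annotated in the table appear to be backbone remnants rather than functional parts.

Between the LTRs, the constitutive human EF-1α promoter drives the ALK open reading frame, which was inserted by Gateway cloning and is flanked by attB1 and attB2 sites. A V5 epitope tag lies just downstream of attB2, although the record does not state whether it is read in frame with ALK. An EMCV IRES then directs translation of EGFP from the same transcript, so transduced cells can be identified by fluorescence, and a WPRE enhances expression. No mammalian drug-selection marker is annotated. The construct comes from a study that systematically annotated the function of somatic cancer mutations, and it is suited to stable expression of this ALK variant in mammalian cells for comparison with other alleles.
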