Addgene plasmid #116110: pHAGE-ALK-R1209Q
Purpose: Lentiviral expression of ALK R1209Q
Depositing lab: Gordon Mills & Kenneth Scott. Depositing organization: Baylor College of Medicine. Publication: Systematic Functional Annotation of Somatic Mutations in Cancer. Ng PK, Li J, Jeong KJ, Shao S, Chen H, Tsang YH, Sengupta S, Wang Z, Bhavana VH, Tran R, Soewito S, Minussi DC, Moreno D, Kong K, Dogruluk T, Lu H, Gao J, Tokheim C, Zhou DC, Johnson AM, Zeng J, Ip CKM, Ju Z, Wester M, Yu S, Li Y, Vellano CP, Schultz N, Karchin R, Ding L, Lu Y, Cheung LWT, Chen K, Shaw KR, Meric-Bernstam F, Scott KL, Yi S, Sahni N, Liang H, Mills GB. Cancer Cell. 2018 Mar 12;33(3):450-462.e10. doi: 10.1016/j.ccell.2018.01.021. PubMed 29533785.
Backbone
  Vector backbone: pHAGE
  Vector type: Lentiviral
Growth in bacteria
  Bacterial resistance: Ampicillin, 100 μg/mL
  Growth temperature: 37°C
  Growth strain: Stbl3
  Copy number: High Copy
Gene/Insert
  Gene/Insert name: ALK
  Species: H. sapiens (human)
  Mutation: R1209Q
  Entrez Gene: ALK (a.k.a. ALK1, CD246, NBLST3)
  Cloning method: Gateway Cloning
Terms and licenses: Academic/Nonprofit Terms; Industry Terms: Not Available to Industry
How to cite: pHAGE-ALK-R1209Q was a gift from Gordon Mills & Kenneth Scott (Addgene plasmid # 116110 ; http://n2t.net/addgene:116110 ; RRID:Addgene_116110)
