>Addgene plasmid #116110 | pHAGE-ALK-R1209Q | depositor partial sequence | sequence record 218984 | insert
ATGGGAGCCATCGGGCTCCTGTGGCTCCTGCCGCTGCTGCTTTCCACGGCAGCTGTGGGCTCCGGGATGG
GGACCGGCCAGCGCGCGGGCTCCCCAGCTGCGGGGCCGCCGCTGCAGCCCCGGGAGCCACTCAGCTACTC
GCGCCTGCAGAGGAAGAGTCTGGCAGTTGACTTCGTGGTGCCCTCGCTCTTCCGTGTCTACGCCCGGGAC
CTACTGCTGCCACCATCCTCCTCGGAGCTGAAGGCTGGCAGGCCCGAGGCCCGCGGCTCGCTAGCTCTGG
ACTGCGCCCCGCTGCTCAGGTTGCTGGGGCCGGCGCCGGGGGTCTCCTGGACCGCCGGTTCACCAGCCCC
GGCAGAGGCCCGGACGCTGTCCAGGGTGCTGAAGGGCGGCTCCGTGCGCAAGCTCCGGCGTGCCAAGCAG
TTGGTGCTGGAGCTGGGCGAGGAGGCGATCTTGGAGGGTTGCGTCGGGCCCCCCGGGGAGGCGGCTGTGG
GGCTGCTCCAGTTCAATCTCAGCGAGCTGTTCAGTTGGTGGATTCGCCAAGGCGAAGGGCGACTGAGGAT
CCGCCTGATGCCCGAGAAGAAGGCGTCGGAAGTGGGCAGAGAGGGAAGGCTGTCCGCGGCAATTCGCGCC
TCCCAGCCCCGCCTTCTCTTCCAGATCTTCGGGACTGGTCATAGCTCCTTGGAATCACCAACAAACATGC
CTTCTCCTTCTCCTGATTATTTTACATGGAATCTCACCTGGATAATGAAAGACTCCTTCCCTTTCCTGTC
TCATCGCAGCCGATATGGTCTGGAGTGCAGCTTTGACTTCCCCTGTGAGCTGGAGTATTCCCCTCCACTG
CATGACCTCAGGAACCAGAGCTGGTCCTGGCGCCGCATCCCCTCCGAGGAGGCCTCCCAGATGGACTTGC
TGGATGGGCCTGGGGCAGAGCGTTCTAAGGAGATGCCCAGAGGCTCCTTTCTCCTTCTCAACACCTCAGC
TGACTCCAAGCACACCATCCTGAGTCCGTGGATGAGGAGCAGCAGTGAGCACTGCACACTGGCCGTCTCG
GTGCACAGGCACCTGCAGCCCTCTGGAAGGTACATTGCCCAGCTGCTGCCCCACAACGAGGCTGCAAGAG
AGATCCTCCTGATGCCCACTCCAGGGAAGCATGGTTGGACAGTGCTCCAGGGAAGAATCGGGCGTCCAGA
CAACCCATTTCGAGTGGCCCTGGAATACATCTCCAGTGGAAACCGCAGCTTGTCTGCAGTGGACTTCTTT
GCCCTGAAGAACTGCAGTGAAGGAACATCCCCAGGCTCCAAGATGGCCCTGCAGAGCTCCTTCACTTGTT
GGAATGGGACAGTCCTCCAGCTTGGGCAGGCCTGTGACTTCCACCAGGACTGTGCCCAGGGAGAAGATGA
GAGCCAGATGTGCCGGAAACTGCCTGTGGGTTTTTACTGCAACTTTGAAGATGGCTTCTGTGGCTGGACC
CAAGGCACACTGTCACCCCACACTCCTCAATGGCAGGTCAGGACCCTAAAGGATGCCCGGTTCCAGGACC
ACCAAGACCATGCTCTATTGCTCAGTACCACTGATGTCCCCGCTTCTGAAAGTGCTACAGTGACCAGTGC
TACGTTTCCTGCACCGATCAAGAGCTCTCCATGTGAGCTCCGAATGTCCTGGCTCATTCGTGGAGTCTTG
AGGGGAAACGTGTCCTTGGTGCTAGTGGAGAACAAAACCGGGAAGGAGCAAGGCAGGATGGTCTGGCATG
TCGCCGCCTATGAAGGCTTGAGCCTGTGGCAGTGGATGGTGTTGCCTCTCCTCGATGTGTCTGACAGGTT
CTGGCTGCAGATGGTCGCATGGTGGGGACAAGGATCCAGAGCCATCGTGGCTTTTGACAATATCTCCATC
AGCCTGGACTGCTACCTCACCATTAGCGGAGAGGACAAGATCCTGCAGAATACAGCACCCAAATCAAGAA
ACCTGTTTGAGAGAAACCCAAACAAGGAGCTGAAACCCGGGGAAAATTCACCAAGACAGACCCCCATCTT
TGACCCTACAGTTCATTGGCTGTTCACCACATGTGGGGCCAGCGGGCCCCATGGCCCCACCCAGGCACAG
TGCAACAACGCCTACCAGAACTCCAACCTGAGCGTGGAGGTGGGGAGCGAGGGCCCCCTGAAAGGCATCC
AGATCTGGAAGGTGCCAGCCACCGACACCTACAGCATCTCGGGCTACGGAGCTGCTGGCGGGAAAGGCGG
GAAGAACACCATGATGCGGTCCCACGGCGTGTCTGTGCTGGGCATCTTCAACCTGGAGAAGGATGACATG
CTGTACATCCTGGTTGGGCAGCAGGGAGAGGACGCCTGCCCCAGTACAAACCAGTTAATCCAGAAAGTCT
GCATTGGAGAGAACAATGTGATAGAAGAAGAAATCCGTGTGAACAGAAGCGTGCATGAGTGGGCAGGAGG
CGGAGGAGGAGGGGGTGGAGCCACCTACGTATTTAAGATGAAGGATGGAGTGCCGGTGCCCCTGATCATT
GCAGCCGGAGGTGGTGGCAGGGCCTACGGGGCCAAGACAGACACGTTCCACCCAGAGAGACTGGAGAATA
ACTCCTCGGTTCTAGGGCTAAACGGCAATTCCGGAGCCGCAGGTGGTGGAGGTGGCTGGAATGATAACAC
TTCCTTGCTCTGGGCCGGAAAATCTTTGCAGGAGGGTGCCACCGGAGGACATTCCTGCCCCCAGGCCATG
AAGAAGTGGGGGTGGGAGACAAGAGGGGGTTTCGGAGGGGGTGGAGGGGGGTGCTCCTCAGGTGGAGGAG
GCGGAGGATATATAGGCGGCAATGCAGCCTCAAACAATGACCCCGAAATGGATGGGGAAGATGGGGTTTC
CTTCATCAGTCCACTGGGCATCCTGTACACCCCAGCTTTAAAAGTGATGGAAGGCCACGGGGAAGTGAAT
ATTAAGCATTATCTAAACTGCAGTCACTGTGAGGTAGACGAATGTCACATGGACCCTGAAAGCCACAAGG
TCATCTGCTTCTGTGACCACGGGACGGTGCTGGCTGAGGATGGCGTCTCCTGCATTGTGTCACCCACCCC
GGAGCCACACCTGCCACTCTCGCTGATCCTCTCTGTGGTGACCTCTGCCCTCGTGGCCGCCCTGGTCCTG
GCTTTCTCCGGCATCATGATTGTGTACCGCCGGAAGCACCAGGAGCTGCAAGCCATGCAGATGGAGCTGC
AGAGCCCTGAGTACAAGCTGAGCAAGCTCCGCACCTCGACCATCATGACCGACTACAACCCCAACTACTG
CTTTGCTGGCAAGACCTCCTCCATCAGTGACCTGAAGGAGGTGCCGCGGAAAAACATCACCCTCATTCGG
GGTCTGGGCCATGGCGCCTTTGGGGAGGTGTATGAAGGCCAGGTGTCCGGAATGCCCAACGACCCAAGCC
CCCTGCAAGTGGCTGTGAAGACGCTGCCTGAAGTGTGCTCTGAACAGGACGAACTGGATTTCCTCATGGA
AGCCCTGATCATCAGCAAATTCAACCACCAGAACATTGTTCGCTGCATTGGGGTGAGCCTGCAATCCCTG
CCCCGGTTCATCCTGCTGGAGCTCATGGCGGGGGGAGACCTCAAGTCCTTCCTCCAAGAGACCCGCCCTC
GCCCGAGCCAGCCCTCCTCCCTGGCCATGCTGGACCTTCTGCACGTGGCTCGGGACATTGCCTGTGGCTG
TCAGTATTTGGAGGAAAACCACTTCATCCACCGAGACATTGCTGCCAGAAACTGCCTCTTGACCTGTCCA
GGCCCTGGAAGAGTGGCCAAGATTGGAGACTTCGGGATGGCCCGAGACATCTACAGGGCGAGCTACTATA
GAAAGGGAGGCTGTGCCATGCTGCCAGTTAAGTGGATGCCCCCAGAGGCCTTCATGGAAGGAATATTCAC
TTCTAAAACAGACACATGGTCCTTTGGAGTGCTGCTATGGGAAATCTTTTCTCTTGGATATATGCCATAC
CCCAGCAAAAGCAACCAGGAAGTTCTGGAGTTTGTCACCAGTGGAGGCCGGATGGACCCACCCAAGAACT
GCCCTGGGCCTGTATACCGGATAATGACTCAGTGCTGGCAACATCAGCCTGAAGACAGGCCCAACTTTGC
CATCATTTTGGAGAGGATTGAATACTGCACCCAGGACCCGGATGTAATCAACACCGCTTTGCCGATAGAA
TATGGTCCACTTGTGGAAGAGGAAGAGAAAGTGCCTGTGAGGCCCAAGGACCCTGAGGGGGTTCCTCCTC
TCCTGGTCTCTCAACAGGCAAAACGGGAGGAGGAGCGCAGCCCAGCTGCCCCACCACCTCTGCCTACCAC
CTCCTCTGGCAAGGCTGCAAAGAAACCCACAGCTGCAGAGATCTCTGTTCGAGTCCCTAGAGGGCCGGCC
GTGGAAGGGGGACACGTGAATATGGCATTCTCTCAGTCCAACCCTCCTTCGGAGTTGCACAAGGTCCACG
GATCCAGAAACAAGCCCACCAGCTTGTGGAACCCAACGTACGGCTCCTGGTTTACAGAGAAACCCACCAA
AAAGAATAATCCTATAGCAAAGAAGGAGCCACACGACAGGGGTAACCTGGGGCTGGAGGGAAGCTGTACT
GTCCCACCTAACGTTGCAACTGGGAGACTTCCGGGGGCCTCACTGCTCCTAGAGCCCTCTTCGCTGACTG
CCAATATGAAGGAGGTACCTCTGTTCAGGCTACGTCACTTCCCTTGTGGGAATGTCAATTACGGCTACCA
GCAACAGGGCTTGCCCTTAGAAGCCGCTACTGCCCCTGGAGCTGGTCATTACGAGGATACCATTCTGAAA
AGCAAGAATAGCATGAACCAGCCTGGGCCCTGA
